Addgene plasmid #119864: pGEM-BirA-2A-H2B-Dendra2-SV40pA-FKF
Purpose: Donor cassette containing HA-tagged biotin ligase (BirA), a Thosea asigna virus peptide (2A), H2B-tagged Dendra2 fluorophore and SV40 polyA tail, followed by FRT site-flanked Kanamycin selection gene
Depositing lab: Tatjana Sauka-Spengler. Depositing organization: University of Oxford. Publication: Functional Heterogeneity within the Developing Zebrafish Epicardium. Weinberger M, Simoes FC, Patient R, Sauka-Spengler T, Riley PR. Dev Cell. 2020 Mar 9;52(5):574-590.e6. doi: 10.1016/j.devcel.2020.01.023. Epub 2020 Feb 20. PubMed 32084358.
Backbone
  Vector backbone: pGEM-T
  Backbone size w/o insert (bp): 3017
  Total vector size (bp): 7063
  Vector type: Bacterial Expression
Growth in bacteria
  Bacterial resistance: Ampicillin, 100 μg/mL
  Growth temperature: 37°C
  Growth strain: DH5alpha
  Copy number: High Copy
Gene/Insert
  Gene/Insert name: BirA, 2A, H2B-tagged Dendra2 and SV40 polyA, followed by FRT site-flanked Kanamycin selection gene
  Species: D. rerio (zebrafish)
  Insert size (bp): 4046
  Tag / fusion protein: histone 2B (N terminal on insert); HA-tagged biotin ligase (BirA), Thosea asigna virus peptide (2A) (N terminal on insert)
Terms and licenses: Academic/Nonprofit Terms; Industry Terms: Not Available to Industry
How to cite: pGEM-BirA-2A-H2B-Dendra2-SV40pA-FKF was a gift from Tatjana Sauka-Spengler (Addgene plasmid # 119864 ; http://n2t.net/addgene:119864 ; RRID:Addgene_119864)
