[The description below was written by a language model from this plasmid's Addgene catalogue record and pLannotate feature annotations shown in this document.]
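Description:
pGEM-BirA-2A-H2B-Dendra2-SV40pA-FKF is a 7,063 bp donor-cassette plasmid built in the pGEM-T cloning backbone. It is maintained at high copy in E. coli through the ColE1/pUC-type origin and selected with ampicillin via the β-lactamase gene. The backbone also contributes an f1 origin, remnants of the lacZα/lac promoter region, and flanking T7 and SP6 phage promoters. Although catalogued as a bacterial expression vector, its stated role is to hold a roughly 4 kb cassette rather than to express protein in bacteria.

The cassette opens with an HA-tagged E. coli biotin ligase (BirA) coding sequence, joined through a Thosea asigna virus 2A peptide to histone H2B fused to Dendra2, and ends with an SV40 polyadenylation signal. Ribosomal skipping at the 2A yields two separate proteins from one transcript: the biotin ligase, and a chromatin-bound, green-to-red photoconvertible nuclear reporter. The feature table matches the H2B segment to a human H2B, although the catalogue lists the insert species as zebrafish. No eukaryotic promoter is annotated upstream of BirA, consistent with a cassette meant to be placed under the control of regulatory sequences at its destination; the record does not state which ones.

Downstream lies the "FKF" module, a Tn5 NeoR/KanR gene driven by a bacterial bla promoter plus a partial SV40 early promoter, ending in an HSV TK poly(A) signal. It is bracketed by FRT sites, so kanamycin selection can identify clones that have received the cassette and FLP recombinase can then excise the marker. The exact insertion method is not given, but the associated work concerns the developing zebrafish epicardium.
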