Features (pLannotate 1.2.2; 27 found; start..end, strand, type, name):
     63..81      +  promoter       T7 promoter: promoter for bacteriophage T7 RNA polymerase
    248..1210    +  CDS            birA: BIRA_ECOLI - Also known as bioR, dhbB. Experimental evidence at protein level: Swiss-Prot protein existence level 1. Acts both as a biotin--[acetyl-CoA-carboxylase] ligase and a biotin-operon repressor. In the presence of ATP, BirA activates biotin to form the BirA-biotinyl-5'-adenylate (BirA-bio-5'-AMP or holoBirA) complex. HoloBirA can either transfer the biotinyl moiety to the biotin carboxyl carrier protein (BCCP) subunit of acetyl-CoA carboxylase, or bind to the biotin operator site and inhibit transcription of the operon. From Escherichia coli (strain K12).
   1226..1275    +  CDS            T2A (fragment): 2A peptide from Thosea asigna virus capsid protein Eukaryotic ribosomes fail to insert a peptide bond between the Gly and Pro residues, yielding separate polypeptides.
   1286..1663    +  CDS            H2BC11 (sequence partly withheld): H2B1J_HUMAN - Also known as H2BFR Experimental evidence at protein level: Swiss-Prot protein existence level 1. Has broad antibacterial activity. May contribute to the formation of the functional antimicrobial barrier of the colonic epithelium, and to the bactericidal activity of amniotic fluid. From Homo sapiens (Human).
   1727..2416    +  CDS            Dendra2: Dendra2 is a photoconvertible green fluorescent protein published in 2006, derived from Dendronephthya sp.. It has high acid sensitivity.
   2495..2616    -  polyA_signal   SV40 poly(A) signal: SV40 polyadenylation signal
   2639..2707    -  CDS            large T antigen (fragment): large T antigen from SV40 (simian virus 40)
   2740..2787    -  protein_bind   FRT: FLP-mediated recombination occurs in the 8-bp core sequence TCTAGAAA (Turan and Bode, 2011). FLP recombinase from the Saccharomyces cerevisiae 2μ plasmid
   2797..2852    -  CDS            lacZα (fragment): LacZα fragment of β-galactosidase; lacZ fragment
   2881..2985    +  promoter       AmpR promoter: bla
   2987..3177    +  promoter       SV40 promoter (fragment): SV40 enhancer and early promoter
   3217..4011    +  CDS            NeoR/KanR: aminoglycoside phosphotransferase from Tn5; aph(3')-II (or nptII); confers resistance to neomycin, kanamycin, and G418 (Geneticin®)
   4018..4066    +  polyA_signal   HSV TK poly(A) signal: herpes simplex virus thymidine kinase polyadenylation signal (Cole and Stacy, 1985)
   4091..4124    -  protein_bind   FRT (minimal): supports FLP-mediated excision but not integration (Turan and Bode, 2011) FLP recombinase from the Saccharomyces cerevisiae 2μ plasmid
   4148..4187    -  rep_origin     SV40 ori (fragment): SV40 origin of replication
   4193..4255    -  CDS            VESPI_VESMG (fragment): Experimental evidence at protein level: Swiss-Prot protein existence level 1. Shows contractile activity on isolated ileum smooth muscle. From Vespa magnifica (Hornet).
   4267..4285    -  promoter       SP6 promoter: promoter for bacteriophage SP6 RNA polymerase
   4327..4343    -  protein_bind   lac operator: The lac repressor binds to the lac operator to inhibit transcription in E. coli. This inhibition can be relieved by adding lactose or isopropyl-β-D-thiogalactopyranoside (IPTG). lac repressor encoded by lacI
   4351..4381    -  promoter       lac promoter: promoter for the E. coli lac operon
   4396..4417    -  protein_bind   CAP binding site: CAP binding activates transcription in the presence of cAMP. E. coli catabolite activator protein
   4430..4522    -  CDS            lacI (fragment): lac repressor; lacI; The lac repressor binds to the lac operator to inhibit transcription in E. coli. This inhibition can be relieved by adding lactose or isopropyl-β-D-thiogalactopyranoside (IPTG).
   4705..5293    -  rep_origin     ori: high-copy-number ColE1/pMB1/pBR322/pUC origin of replication
   5464..6324    -  CDS            AmpR: β-lactamase; bla; confers resistance to ampicillin, carbenicillin, and related antibiotics
   6325..6429    -  promoter       AmpR promoter: bla
   6456..6506    +  misc_feature   bom (fragment): basis of mobility region from pBR322
   6534..6962    -  rep_origin     f1 ori (sequence partly withheld): f1 bacteriophage origin of replication; arrow indicates direction of (+) strand synthesis
   6966..60      -  CDS            lacZα (fragment) (across the origin): LacZα fragment of β-galactosidase; lacZ fragment
>Addgene plasmid #119864 | pGEM-BirA-2A-H2B-Dendra2-SV40pA-FKF | addgene full sequence | sequence record 239418 | Addgene NGS Result
TAAGTTGGGTAACGCCAGGGTTTTCCCAGTCACGACGTTGTAAAACGACGGCCAGTGAATTGTAATACGA
CTCACTATAGGGCGAATTGGGCCCGACGTCGCATGCTCCCGGCCGCCATGGCGGCCGCGGATGGCCACCT
ATGACGTCCCAGATTACGCAAGTTTGCCCGGATATGATGTTCCTGATTATGCTAGCCTCCCGGGTTACGA
TGTGCCCGACTATGCCTCACTTCCAGGCAGATCTCCTATGAAGGATAACACCGTGCCACTGAAATTGATT
GCCCTGTTAGCGAACGGTGAATTTCACTCTGGCGAGCAGTTGGGTGAAACGCTGGGAATGAGCCGGGCGG
CTATTAATAAACACATTCAGACACTGCGTGACTGGGGCGTTGATGTCTTTACCGTTCCGGGAAAAGGATA
CAGCCTGCCTGAGCCTATCCAGTTACTTAATGCTAAACAGATATTGGGTCAGCTGGATGGCGGTAGTGTA
GCCGTGCTGCCAGTGATTGACTCCACGAATCAGTACCTTCTTGATCGTATCGGAGAGCTTAAATCGGGCG
ATGCTTGCATTGCAGAATACCAGCAGGCTGGCCGTGGTCGCCGGGGTCGGAAATGGTTTTCGCCTTTTGG
CGCAAACTTATATTTGTCGATGTTCTGGCGTCTGGAACAAGGCCCGGCGGCGGCGATTGGTTTAAGTCTG
GTTATCGGTATCGTGATGGCGGAAGTATTACGCAAGCTGGGTGCAGATAAAGTTCGTGTTAAATGGCCTA
ATGACCTCTATCTGCAGGATCGCAAGCTGGCAGGCATTCTGGTGGAGCTGACTGGCAAAACTGGCGATGC
GGCGCAAATAGTCATTGGAGCCGGGATCAACATGGCAATGCGCCGTGTTGAAGAGAGTGTCGTTAATCAG
GGGTGGATCACGCTGCAGGAAGCGGGGATCAATCTCGATCGTAATACGTTGGCGGCCATGCTAATACGTG
AATTACGTGCTGCGTTGGAACTCTTCGAACAAGAAGGATTGGCACCTTATCTGTCGCGCTGGGAAAAGCT
GGATAATTTTATTAATCGCCCAGTGAAACTTATCATTGGTGATAAAGAAATATTTGGCATTTCACGCGGA
ATAGACAAACAGGGGGCTTTATTACTTGAGCAGGATGGAATAATAAAACCCTGGATGGGCGGTGAAATAT
CCCTGCGTAGTGCAGAAAAAGATATCGGATCAGGAGAGGGCAGGGGAAGTCTTCTAACATGCGGGGACGT
GGAGGAAAATCCCGGGCCCGGAAGTATGCCAGAGCCAGCGAAGTCTGCTCCCGCCCCGAAAAAGGGCTCC
AAGAAGGCGGTGACTAAGGCGCAGAAGAAAGGCGGCAAGAAG
[291 nt withheld, positions 1373-1663]
GGATCTGGGGGTGGAGGCTCCGGCGGGGGTGGATCTGGAGGTGGGGGCAGCGGCGGAGGTGGGATGAACA
CCCCGGGAATTAACCTGATCAAGGAGGACATGCGCGTGAAGGTGCACATGGAGGGCAACGTGAACGGCCA
CGCCTTCGTGATCGAGGGCGAGGGCAAGGGCAAGCCCTACGAGGGCACCCAGACCGCCAACCTGACCGTG
AAGGAGGGCGCCCCCCTGCCCTTCAGCTACGACATCCTGACCACCGCCGTGCACTACGGCAACCGGGTGT
TCACCAAGTACCCCGAGGACATCCCCGACTACTTCAAGCAGAGCTTCCCCGAGGGCTACAGCTGGGAGCG
CACCATGACCTTCGAGGACAAGGGCATCTGCACCATCCGCAGCGACATCAGCCTGGAGGGCGACTGCTTC
TTCCAGAACGTGCGCTTCAAGGGCACCAACTTCCCCCCCAACGGCCCCGTGATGCAGAAGAAGACCCTGA
AGTGGGAGCCCAGCACCGAGAAGCTGCACGTGCGCGACGGCCTGCTGGTGGGCAACATCAACATGGCCCT
GCTGCTGGAGGGCGGCGGCCACTACCTGTGCGACTTCAAGACCACCTACAAGGCCAAGAAGGTGGTGCAG
CTGCCCGACGCCCACTTCGTGGACCACCGCATCGAGATCCTGGGCAACGACAGCGACTACAACAAGGTGA
AGCTGTACGAGCACGCCGTGGCCCGCTACTCCCCCCTGCCCAGCCAGGTGTGGTCCGGCGACAGCGGCGT
GTACAAGTAAAGCGGCCGCGACTCTAGAGTCGGGGCGGCCGGCCGCTTCGAGCAGACATGATAAGATACA
TTGATGAGTTTGGACAAACCACAACTAGAATGCAGTGAAAAAAATGCTTTATTTGTGAAATTTGTGATGC
TATTGCTTTATTTGTAACCATTATAAGCTGCAATAAACAAGTTAACAACAACAATTGCATTCATTTTATG
TTTCGGGTTCAGGGGGAGGTGTGGGAGGTTTTTTAAAGCAAGTAAAACCTCTACAAATGTGGTAAAATCG
ATAAGGATCCGTCGACCGACCTGCTTGAAGTTCCTATACTTTCTAGAGAATAGGAACTTCGGAATAGGAA
CTTCAAGATCCCCCTGGCGAAAGGGGGATGTGCTGCAAGGCGATTAAGTTGGGTAACGCCAGGGTTTTCG
TCAGGTGGCACTTTTCGGGGAAATGTGCGCGGAACCCCTATTTGTTTATTTTTCTAAATACATTCAAATA
TGTATCCGCTCATGAGACAATAACCCTGATAAATGCTTCAATAATATTGAAAAAGGAAGAGTCCTGAGGC
GGAAAGAACCAGCTGTGGAATGTGTGTCAGTTAGGGTGTGGAAAGTCCCCAGGCTCCCCAGCAGGCAGAA
GTATGCAAAGCATGCATCTCAATTAGTCAGCAACCAGGTGTGGAAAGTCCCCAGGCTCCCCAGCAGGCAG
AAGTATGCAAAGCATGCATCTCAATTAGTCAGTAACCATAGTCCGCAAAGATCGATCAAGAGACAGGATG
AGGATCGTTTCGCATGATTGAACAAGATGGATTGCACGCAGGTTCTCCGGCCGCTTGGGTGGAGAGGCTA
TTCGGCTATGACTGGGCACAACAGACAATCGGCTGCTCTGATGCCGCCGTGTTCCGGCTGTCAGCGCAGG
GGCGCCCGGTTCTTTTTGTCAAGACCGACCTGTCCGGTGCCCTGAATGAACTGCAAGACGAGGCAGCGCG
GCTATCGTGGCTGGCCACGACGGGCGTTCCTTGCGCAGCTGTGCTCGACGTTGTCACTGAAGCGGGAAGG
GACTGGCTGCTATTGGGCGAAGTGCCGGGGCAGGATCTCCTGTCATCTCACCTTGCTCCTGCCGAGAAAG
TATCCATCATGGCTGATGCAATGCGGCGGCTGCATACGCTTGATCCGGCTACCTGCCCATTCGACCACCA
AGCGAAACATCGCATCGAGCGAGCACGTACTCGGATGGAAGCCGGTCTTGTCGATCAGGATGATCTGGAC
GAAGAGCATCAGGGGCTCGCGCCAGCCGAACTGTTCGCCAGGCTCAAGGCGAGCATGCCCGACGGCGAGG
ATCTCGTCGTGACCCATGGCGATGCCTGCTTGCCGAATATCATGGTGGAAAATGGCCGCTTTTCTGGATT
CATCGACTGTGGCCGGCTGGGTGTGGCGGACCGCTATCAGGACATAGCGTTGGCTACCCGTGATATTGCT
GAAGAGCTTGGCGGCGAATGGGCTGACCGCTTCCTCGTGCTTTACGGTATCGCCGCTCCCGATTCGCAGC
GCATCGCCTTCTATCGCCTTCTTGACGAGTTCTTCTGAGGGGATCGGCAATAAAAAGACAGAATAAAACG
CACGGGTGTTGGGTCGTTTGTTCGGATCCGAGCTTCAAAAGCGCTCTGAAGTTCCTATACTTTCTAGAGA
ATAGGAACTTCGGAATAGTAACTTCTCCATGGTAGCCTCCAAAAAAGCCTCCTCACTACTTCTGGAATAG
CTCAATCACTAGTGAATTCGCGGCCGCCTGCAGGTCGACCATATGGGAGAGCTCCCAACGCGTTGGATGC
ATAGCTTGAGTATTCTATAGTGTCACCTAAATAGCTTGGCGTAATCATGGTCATAGCTGTTTCCTGTGTG
AAATTGTTATCCGCTCACAATTCCACACAACATACGAGCCGGAAGCATAAAGTGTAAAGCCTGGGGTGCC
TAATGAGTGAGCTAACTCACATTAATTGCGTTGCGCTCACTGCCCGCTTTCCAGTCGGGAAACCTGTCGT
GCCAGCTGCATTAATGAATCGGCCAACGCGCGGGGAGAGGCGGTTTGCGTATTGGGCGCTCTTCCGCTTC
CTCGCTCACTGACTCGCTGCGCTCGGTCGTTCGGCTGCGGCGAGCGGTATCAGCTCACTCAAAGGCGGTA
ATACGGTTATCCACAGAATCAGGGGATAACGCAGGAAAGAACATGTGAGCAAAAGGCCAGCAAAAGGCCA
GGAACCGTAAAAAGGCCGCGTTGCTGGCGTTTTTCCATAGGCTCCGCCCCCCTGACGAGCATCACAAAAA
TCGACGCTCAAGTCAGAGGTGGCGAAACCCGACAGGACTATAAAGATACCAGGCGTTTCCCCCTGGAAGC
TCCCTCGTGCGCTCTCCTGTTCCGACCCTGCCGCTTACCGGATACCTGTCCGCCTTTCTCCCTTCGGGAA
GCGTGGCGCTTTCTCATAGCTCACGCTGTAGGTATCTCAGTTCGGTGTAGGTCGTTCGCTCCAAGCTGGG
CTGTGTGCACGAACCCCCCGTTCAGCCCGACCGCTGCGCCTTATCCGGTAACTATCGTCTTGAGTCCAAC
CCGGTAAGACACGACTTATCGCCACTGGCAGCAGCCACTGGTAACAGGATTAGCAGAGCGAGGTATGTAG
GCGGTGCTACAGAGTTCTTGAAGTGGTGGCCTAACTACGGCTACACTAGAAGAACAGTATTTGGTATCTG
CGCTCTGCTGAAGCCAGTTACCTTCGGAAAAAGAGTTGGTAGCTCTTGATCCGGCAAACAAACCACCGCT
GGTAGCGGTGGTTTTTTTGTTTGCAAGCAGCAGATTACGCGCAGAAAAAAAGGATCTCAAGAAGATCCTT
TGATCTTTTCTACGGGGTCTGACGCTCAGTGGAACGAAAACTCACGTTAAGGGATTTTGGTCATGAGATT
ATCAAAAAGGATCTTCACCTAGATCCTTTTAAATTAAAAATGAAGTTTTAAATCAATCTAAAGTATATAT
GAGTAAACTTGGTCTGACAGTTACCAATGCTTAATCAGTGAGGCACCTATCTCAGCGATCTGTCTATTTC
GTTCATCCATAGTTGCCTGACTCCCCGTCGTGTAGATAACTACGATACGGGAGGGCTTACCATCTGGCCC
CAGTGCTGCAATGATACCGCGAGACCCACGCTCACCGGCTCCAGATTTATCAGCAATAAACCAGCCAGCC
GGAAGGGCCGAGCGCAGAAGTGGTCCTGCAACTTTATCCGCCTCCATCCAGTCTATTAATTGTTGCCGGG
AAGCTAGAGTAAGTAGTTCGCCAGTTAATAGTTTGCGCAACGTTGTTGCCATTGCTACAGGCATCGTGGT
GTCACGCTCGTCGTTTGGTATGGCTTCATTCAGCTCCGGTTCCCAACGATCAAGGCGAGTTACATGATCC
CCCATGTTGTGCAAAAAAGCGGTTAGCTCCTTCGGTCCTCCGATCGTTGTCAGAAGTAAGTTGGCCGCAG
TGTTATCACTCATGGTTATGGCAGCACTGCATAATTCTCTTACTGTCATGCCATCCGTAAGATGCTTTTC
TGTGACTGGTGAGTACTCAACCAAGTCATTCTGAGAATAGTGTATGCGGCGACCGAGTTGCTCTTGCCCG
GCGTCAATACGGGATAATACCGCGCCACATAGCAGAACTTTAAAAGTGCTCATCATTGGAAAACGTTCTT
CGGGGCGAAAACTCTCAAGGATCTTACCGCTGTTGAGATCCAGTTCGATGTAACCCACTCGTGCACCCAA
CTGATCTTCAGCATCTTTTACTTTCACCAGCGTTTCTGGGTGAGCAAAAACAGGAAGGCAAAATGCCGCA
AAAAAGGGAATAAGGGCGACACGGAAATGTTGAATACTCATACTCTTCCTTTTTCAATATTATTGAAGCA
TTTATCAGGGTTATTGTCTCATGAGCGGATACATATTTGAATGTATTTAGAAAAATAAACAAATAGGGGT
TCCGCGCACATTTCCCCGAAAAGTGCCACCTGATGCGGTGTGAAATACCGCACAGATGCGTAAGGAGAAA
ATACCGCATCAGGAAATTGTAAGCGTTAATATTTTGTTAAAATTCGCGTTAAATTTTTGTTAAATCAGCT
CATTTTTTAACCAATAGGCCGAAATCGGCAAAATCCCTTATAAATCAAAAGAATAGACCGAGATAGGGT
[37 nt withheld, positions 6633-6669]
AAAGAACGTGGACTCCAACGTCAAAGG
[49 nt withheld, positions 6697-6745]
T
[91 nt withheld, positions 6747-6837]
G
[124 nt withheld, positions 6839-6962]
CCATTCGCCATTCAGGCTGCGCAACTGTTGGGAAGGGCGATCGGTGCGGGCCTCTTCGCTATTACGCCAG
CTGGCGAAAGGGGGATGTGCTGCAAGGCGAT
